Addgene plasmid #153580: pGBW-m4252826
Purpose: Mammalian expression plasmid for SARS-CoV-2 ORF10 protein
Depositing lab: Ginkgo Bioworks & Benjie Chen. Depositing organization: Ginkgo Bioworks.
Backbone
  Vector backbone: pTwist_CMV_Puro_6 with AarI site removed
  Backbone size w/o insert (bp): 6080
  Vector type: Mammalian Expression
  Selectable markers: Puromycin
Growth in bacteria
  Bacterial resistance: Ampicillin, 100 μg/mL
  Growth temperature: 37°C
  Growth strain: DH5alpha
  Copy number: High Copy
Gene/Insert
  Gene/Insert name: SARS-CoV-2 ORF10 protein
  Species: Severe acute respiratory syndrome coronavirus 2
  Insert size (bp): 110
  Mutation: wt
  Entrez Gene: ORF10 (a.k.a. GU280_gp11)
  Promoter: CMV
  Tag / fusion protein: Cleavable TEV;TapTag (C terminal on backbone)
  Cloning method: Unknown
Resource information
  A portion of this plasmid was derived from a plasmid made by: GinkgoBioworks
Depositor comments: NCBI reference sequence: 43740576
How to cite: pGBW-m4252826 was a gift from Ginkgo Bioworks & Benjie Chen (Addgene plasmid # 153580 ; http://n2t.net/addgene:153580 ; RRID:Addgene_153580)
