[The description below was written by a language model from this plasmid's Addgene catalogue record and pLannotate feature annotations shown in this document.]
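Description:
pGBW-m4252826 is a mammalian expression plasmid for the wild-type ORF10 protein of SARS-CoV-2, built on a pTwist_CMV_Puro_6 backbone from which an AarI site was removed. It replicates at high copy in E. coli through a ColE1/pUC-type origin and is selected with ampicillin via a full-length β-lactamase gene. A short additional bla fragment is also annotated next to the origin. For selection in mammalian cells, a separate cassette places the puromycin N-acetyltransferase gene under the human ubiquitin C promoter, followed by a synthetic poly(A) signal.

The ORF10 insert is very small (about 110 bp) and is driven by CMV immediate-early enhancer/promoter elements that sit at the end of the circular sequence record, so transcription runs across the numbering origin into the insert. The feature table does not annotate ORF10 itself. It flags a coronavirus 3' UTR pseudoknot motif in this region, which is probably a match within the viral-derived insert. Downstream, the backbone supplies a C-terminal TEV-cleavable TAP tag. This agrees with the annotated MYLK2 fragment, which probably represents a calmodulin-binding peptide, and with the Staphylococcus protein A fragment that provides IgG-binding domains. An SV40 poly(A) signal follows the tag, though it is annotated on the reverse strand. The expression and bacterial units are flanked by β-globin insulator sequences, T7 and rrnG terminators, and an upstream synthetic poly(A) signal, elements that limit read-through between cassettes.

The tag arrangement suits tandem affinity purification of ORF10 and its associated host proteins from transfected cells, with puromycin allowing enrichment or stable selection, although the record states only expression as the purpose.
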