Features (pLannotate 1.2.2; 21 found; start..end, strand, type, name):
     49..108     +  ncRNA          Corona pk3: Accession: RF00165 - Coronavirus 3' UTR pseudoknot
    173..250     +  CDS            MYLK2 (fragment): MYLK2_HUMAN - Experimental evidence at protein level: Swiss-Prot protein existence level 1. Implicated in the level of global muscle contraction and cardiac function. Phosphorylates a specific serine in the N-terminus of a myosin light chain. From Homo sapiens (Human).
    332..682     +  CDS            spa (fragment): SPA_STAAU - Experimental evidence at protein level: Swiss-Prot protein existence level 1. Plays a role in the inhibition of the host innate and adaptive immune responses. Possesses five immunoglobulin-binding domains that capture both the fragment crystallizable region (Fc region) and the Fab region (part of Ig that identifies antigen) of immunoglobulins (By similarity). In turn, Staphylococcus aureus is protected from phagocytic killing via inhibition of Ig Fc region. In addition, the host elicited B-cell response is prevented due to a decrease of antibody-secreting cell proliferation that en
    747..868     -  polyA_signal   SV40 poly(A) signal: SV40 polyadenylation signal
    891..960     -  CDS            large T antigen (fragment): large T antigen from SV40 (simian virus 40)
    983..1029    +  terminator     T7 terminator: transcription terminator for bacteriophage T7 RNA polymerase
   1059..1195    +  terminator     rrnG terminator: transcription terminator from the E. coli ribosomal RNA rrnG operon (Albrechtsen et al., 1991)
   1240..1311    +  misc_feature   3' β-globin insulator: insulator downstream of the human β-globin locus (Farrell et al., 2002)
   1537..2125    -  rep_origin     ori: high-copy-number ColE1/pMB1/pBR322/pUC origin of replication
   2297..2361    -  CDS            bla(M) (fragment): β-lactamase lacking the signal sequence; bla(M); allows cytosolic expression of β-lactamase
   2625..3834    +  promoter       UbC promoter: human ubiquitin C promoter
   3838..4435    +  CDS            PuroR (fragment): puromycin N-acetyltransferase; pac from Streptomyces; confers resistance to puromycin
   4464..4512    +  polyA_signal   poly(A) signal: synthetic polyadenylation signal
   4778..5638    +  CDS            AmpR: β-lactamase; bla; confers resistance to ampicillin, carbenicillin, and related antibiotics
   5651..5787    +  terminator     rrnG terminator: transcription terminator from the E. coli ribosomal RNA rrnG operon (Albrechtsen et al., 1991)
   5939..6010    +  misc_feature   5' β-globin insulator: insulator upstream of the human β-globin locus (Farrell et al., 2002)
   6015..6061    -  terminator     T7 terminator: transcription terminator for bacteriophage T7 RNA polymerase
   6079..6127    -  polyA_signal   poly(A) signal: synthetic polyadenylation signal
   6208..6511    +  enhancer       CMV enhancer: human cytomegalovirus immediate early enhancer
   6584..6601    -  promoter       CMV promoter (fragment): human cytomegalovirus (CMV) immediate early promoter
   6664..6715    +  promoter       CMVd2 promoter: truncated human cytomegalovirus (CMV) immediate early promoter that yields moderately reduced expression relative to the full-length promoter
>Addgene plasmid #153580 | pGBW-m4252826 | addgene full sequence | sequence record 300173 | Ginkgo NGS Result
CACCATGGGCTATATAAACGTTTTCGCTTTTCCGTTTACGATATATAGTCTACTCTTGTGCAGAATGAAT
TCTCGTAACTACATAGCACAAGTAGATGTAGTTAACTTTAATCTCACAGAAAACCTTTACTTTCAGTCGG
GACGGCGAATCCCGGGGCTGATAAATCCCTGGAAAAGGAGATGGAAGAAGAACTTTATTGCAGTGTCTGC
GGCTAACCGGTTCAAAAAGATCAGTTCAAGCGGCGCCCTAGATTACGACATTCCTACGACCGCCTCCGAG
AATCTCTATTTCCAGGGTGAATTTGGCTTGGCACAACATGACGAGGCCGTCGATAACAAGTTTAATAAAG
AACAGCAGAACGCTTTCTATGAGATCCTTCACTTACCAAATCTGAACGAAGAGCAACGCAACGCTTTCAT
TCAGAGCCTGAAAGACGATCCCTCGCAGTCTGCAAATCTCCTGGCCGAAGCCAAGAAGCTGAATGACGCA
CAGGCTCCAAAAGTTGATAACAAGTTTAACAAGGAGCAGCAGAATGCTTTCTACGAGATATTGCACCTTC
CTAATCTGAATGAGGAACAAAGAAATGCATTTATCCAGTCCCTAAAAGACGATCCATCACAGAGTGCCAA
CCTGCTTGCGGAAGCCAAAAAGCTCAATGATGCCCAGGCCCCGAAAGTAGACGCGAACCATCAATAAGCT
AGCTTGACTGACTGAGATACAGCGTACCTTCAGCTCACAGACATGATAAGATACATTGATGAGTTTGGAC
AAACCACAACTAGAATGCAGTGAAAAAAATGCTTTATTTGTGAAATTTGTGATGCTATTGCTTTATTTGT
AACCATTATAAGCTGCAATAAACAAGTTAACAACAACAATTGCATTCATTTTATGTTTCAGGTTCAGGGG
GAGGTGTGGGAGGTTTTTTAAAGCAAGTAAAACCTCTACAAATGTGGTATTGGCCCATCTCTATCGGTAT
CGTAGCATAACCCCTTGGGGCCTCTAAACGGGTCTTGAGGGGTTTTTTGTGCCCCTCGGGCCGGATTGCT
ATCTACCGGCATTGGCGCAGAAAAAAATGCCTGATGCGACGCTGCGCGTCTTATACTCCCACATATGCCA
GATTCAGCAACGGATACGGCTTCCCCAACTTGCCCACTTCCATACGTGTCCTCCTTACCAGAAATTTATC
CTTAAGGTCGTCAGCTATCCTGCAGGCGATCTCTCGATTTCGATCAAGACATTCCTTTAATGGTCTTTTC
TGGACACCACTAGGGGTCAGAAGTAGTTCATCAAACTTTCTTCCCTCCCTAATCTCATTGGTTACCTTGG
GCTATCGAAACTTAATTAACCAGTCAAGTCAGCTACTTGGCGAGATCGACTTGTCTGGGTTTCGACTACG
CTCAGAATTGCGTCAGTCAAGTTCGATCTGGTCCTTGCTATTGCACCCGTTCTCCGATTACGAGTTTCAT
TTAAATCATGTGAGCAAAAGGCCAGCAAAAGGCCAGGAACCGTAAAAAGGCCGCGTTGCTGGCGTTTTTC
CATAGGCTCCGCCCCCCTGACGAGCATCACAAAAATCGACGCTCAAGTCAGAGGTGGCGAAACCCGACAG
GACTATAAAGATACCAGGCGTTTCCCCCTGGAAGCTCCCTCGTGCGCTCTCCTGTTCCGACCCTGCCGCT
TACCGGATACCTGTCCGCCTTTCTCCCTTCGGGAAGCGTGGCGCTTTCTCATAGCTCACGCTGTAGGTAT
CTCAGTTCGGTGTAGGTCGTTCGCTCCAAGCTGGGCTGTGTGCACGAACCCCCCGTTCAGCCCGACCGCT
GCGCCTTATCCGGTAACTATCGTCTTGAGTCCAACCCGGTAAGACACGACTTATCGCCACTGGCAGCAGC
CACTGGTAACAGGATTAGCAGAGCGAGGTATGTAGGCGGTGCTACAGAGTTCTTGAAGTGGTGGCCTAAC
TACGGCTACACTAGAAGAACAGTATTTGGTATCTGCGCTCTGCTGAAGCCAGTTACCTTCGGAAAAAGAG
TTGGTAGCTCTTGATCCGGCAAACAAACCACCGCTGGTAGCGGTGGTTTTTTTGTTTGCAAGCAGCAGAT
TACGCGCAGAAAAAAAGGATCTCAAGAAGATCCTTTGATCTTTTCTACGGGGTCTGACGCTCAGTGGAAC
GAAAACTCACGTTAAGGGATTTTGGTCATGAGATTATCAAAAAGGATCTTCACCTAGATCCTTTTAAATT
AAAAATGAAGTTTTAAATCAATCTAAAGTATATATGAGTAAACTTGGTCTGACAGTTACCAATGCTTAAT
CAGTGAGGCACCTATCTCAGCGATCTGTCTATTTCGTTCATCCATAGTTGCATTTAAATTTCCGAACTCT
CCAAGGCCCTCGTCGGAAAATCTTCAAACCTTTCGTCCGATCCATCTTGCAGGCTACCTCTCGAACGAAC
TATCGCAAGTCTCTTGGCCGGCCTTGCGCCTTGGCTATTGCTTGGCAGCGCCTATCGCCAGGTATTACTC
CAATCCCGAATATCCGAGATCGGGATCACCCGAGAGAAGTTCAACCTACATCCTCAATCCCGATCTATCC
GAGATCCGAGGAATATCGAAATCGGGGCGCGCCTGGCCTCCGCGCCGGGTTTTGGCGCCTCCCGCGGGCG
CCCCCCTCGTCACGGCGAGCGCTGCCACGTCAGACGAAGGGCGCAGGAGCGTCCTGATCCTTCCGCCCGG
ACGCTCAGGACAGCGGCCCGCTGCTCATAAGACTCGGCCTTAGAACCCCAGTATCAGCAGAAGGACATTT
TAGGACGGGACTTGGGTGACTCTAGGGCACTGGTTTTCTTTCCAGAGAGCGGAACAGGCGAGGAAAAGTA
GTCCCTTCTCGGCGATTCTGCGGAGGGATCTCCGTGGGGCGGTGAACGCCGATGATTATATAAGGACGCG
CCGGGTGTGGCACAGCTAGTTCCGTCGCAGCCGGGATTTGGGTCGCGGTTCTTGTTTGTGGATCGCTGTG
ATCGTCACTTGGTGAGTAGCGGGCTGCTGGGCTGGCCGGGGCTTTCGTGGCCGCCGGGCCGCTCGGTGGG
ACGGAAGCGTGTGGAGAGACCGCCAAGGGCTGTAGTCTGGGTCCGCGAGCAAGGTTGCCCTGAACTGGGG
GTTGGGGGGAGCGCAGCAAAATGGCGGCTGTTCCCGAGTCTTGAATGGAAGACGCTTGTGAGGCGGGCTG
TGAGGTCGTTGAAACAAGGTGGGGGGCATGGTGGGCGGCAAGAACCCAAGGTCTTGAGCCCTTCGCTAAT
GCGGGAAAGCTCTTATTCGGGTGAGATGGGCTGGGCACCATCTGGGGACCCTGACGTGAAGTTTGTCACT
GACTGGAGAACTCGGTTTGTCGTCTGTTGCGGGGGCGGCAGTTATGGCGGTGCCGTTGGGCAGTGCACCC
GTACCTTTGGGAGCGCGCGCCCTCGTCGTGTCGTGACGTCACCCGTTCTGTTGGCTTATAATGCAGGGTG
GGGCCACCAGCCGGTAGGTGTGCGGTAGGCTTTTCTCCGTCGCAGGACGCAGGGTTCGGGCCTAGGGTAG
GCTCTCCTGAATCGACAGGCGCCGGACCTCTGGTGAGGGGAGGGATAAGTGAGGCGTCAGTTTCTTTGGT
CGGTTTTATGTACCTATCTTCTTAAGTAGCTGAAGCTCCGGTTTTGAACTATGCGCTCGGGGTTGGCGAG
TGTGTTTTGTGAAGTTTTTTAGGCACCTTTTGAAATGTAATCATTTGGGTCAATATGTAATTTTCAGTGT
TAGACTTGTAAATTGTCCGCTAAATTCTGGCCGTTTTTGGCTTTTTTGTTAGACAACATGACCGAGTACA
AGCCCACGGTGCGCCTCGCCACCCGCGACGACGTCCCCAGGGCCGTACGCACCCTCGCCGCCGCGTTCGC
CGACTACCCCGCCACGCGCCACACCGTCGATCCGGACCGCCACATCGAGCGGGTCACCGAGCTGCAAGAA
CTCTTCCTCACGCGCGTCGGGCTCGACATCGGCAAGGTGTGGGTCGCGGACGACGGCGCCGCGGTGGCGG
TCTGGACCACGCCGGAGAGCGTCGAAGCGGGGGCGGTGTTCGCCGAGATCGGCCCGCGCATGGCCGAGTT
GAGCGGTTCCCGGCTGGCCGCGCAGCAACAGATGGAGGGCCTCCTGGCGCCGCACCGGCCCAAGGAGCCC
GCGTGGTTCCTGGCCACCGTCGGCGTCTCGCCCGACCACCAGGGCAAGGGTCTGGGCAGCGCCGTCGTGC
TCCCCGGAGTGGAGGCCGCCGAGCGCGCCGGGGTGCCCGCCTTCCTGGAGACCTCCGCGCCCCGCAACCT
CCCCTTCTACGAGCGGCTCGGCTTCACCGTCACCGCCGACGTCGAGGTGCCCGAAGGACCGCGCACCTGG
TGCATGACCCGCAAGCCCGGTGCCTAGGCTAGTATGTAAGCCTAGTCTTAGATAATAAAATCGCTATCCA
TCGAAGATGGATGTGTGTTGGTTTTTTGTGTGTGTAACGCTAGGCGCGCCTGGTGTACCGAGAACGATCC
TCTCAGTGCGAGTCTCGACGATCCATATCGTTGCTTGGCAGTCAGCCAGTCGGAATCCAGCTTGGGACCC
AGGAAGTCCAATCGTCAGATATTGTACTCAAGCCTGGTCACGGCAGCGTACCGATCTGTTTAAACCTAGA
TATTGATAGTCTGATCGGTCAACGTATAATCGAGTCCTAGCTTTTGCAAACATCTATCAAGAGACAGGAT
CAGCAGGAGGCTTTCGCATGAGTATTCAACATTTCCGTGTCGCCCTTATTCCCTTTTTTGCGGCATTTTG
CCTTCCTGTTTTTGCTCACCCAGAAACGCTGGTGAAAGTAAAAGATGCTGAAGATCAGTTGGGTGCGCGA
GTGGGTTACATCGAACTGGATCTCAACAGCGGTAAGATCCTTGAGAGTTTTCGCCCCGAAGAACGCTTTC
CAATGATGAGCACTTTTAAAGTTCTGCTATGTGGCGCGGTATTATCCCGTATTGACGCCGGGCAAGAGCA
ACTCGGTCGCCGCATACACTATTCTCAGAATGACTTGGTTGAGTATTCACCAGTCACAGAAAAGCATCTT
ACGGATGGCATGACAGTAAGAGAATTATGCAGTGCTGCCATAACCATGAGTGATAACACTGCGGCCAACT
TACTTCTGACAACGATTGGAGGACCGAAGGAGCTAACCGCTTTTTTGCACAACATGGGGGATCATGTAAC
TCGCCTTGATCGTTGGGAACCGGAGCTGAATGAAGCCATACCAAACGACGAGCGTGACACCACGATGCCT
GTAGCAATGGCAACAACCTTGCGTAAACTATTAACTGGCGAACTACTTACTCTAGCTTCCCGGCAACAGT
TGATAGACTGGATGGAGGCGGATAAAGTTGCAGGACCACTTCTGCGCTCGGCCCTTCCGGCTGGCTGGTT
TATTGCTGATAAATCTGGAGCCGGTGAGCGTGGGTCTCGCGGTATCATTGCAGCACTGGGGCCAGATGGT
AAGCCCTCCCGTATCGTAGTTATCTACACGACGGGGAGTCAGGCAACTATGGATGAACGAAATAGACAGA
TCGCTGAGATAGGTGCCTCACTGATTAAGCATTGGTAACCGATTCTAGGTGCATTGGCGCAGAAAAAAAT
GCCTGATGCGACGCTGCGCGTCTTATACTCCCACATATGCCAGATTCAGCAACGGATACGGCTTCCCCAA
CTTGCCCACTTCCATACGTGTCCTCCTTACCAGAAATTTATCCTTAAGATCCCGAATCGTTTAAACTCGA
CTCTGGCTCTATCGAATCTCCGTCGTTTCGAGCTTACGCGAACAGCCGTGGCGCTCATTTGCTCGTCGGG
CATCGAATCTCGTCAGCTATCGTCAGCTTACCTTTTTGGCAGCGATCGCGGCTCCCGACATCTTGGACCA
TTAGCTCCACAGGTATCTTCTTCCCTCTAGTGGTCATAACAGCAGCTTCAGCTACCTCTCAATTCAAAAA
ACCCCTCAAGACCCGTTTAGAGGCCCCAAGGGGTTATGCTATCAATCGTTGCGTTACACACACAAAAAAC
CAACACACATCCATCTTCGATGGATAGCGATTTTATTATCTAACTGCTGATCGAGTGTAGCCAGATCTAG
TAATCAATTACGGGGTCATTAGTTCATAGCCCATATATGGAGTTCCGCGTTACATAACTTACGGTAAATG
GCCCGCCTGGCTGACCGCCCAACGACCCCCGCCCATTGACGTCAATAATGACGTATGTTCCCATAGTAAC
GCCAATAGGGACTTTCCATTGACGTCAATGGGTGGAGTATTTACGGTAAACTGCCCACTTGGCAGTACAT
CAAGTGTATCATATGCCAAGTACGCCCCCTATTGACGTCAATGACGGTAAATGGCCCGCCTGGCATTATG
CCCAGTACATGACCTTATGGGACTTTCCTACTTGGCAGTACATCTACGTATTAGTCATCGCTATTACCAT
GCTGATGCGGTTTTGGCAGTACATCAATGGGCGTGGATAGCGGTTTGACTCACGGGGATTTCCAAGTCTC
CACCCCATTGACGTCAATGGGAGTTTGTTTTGGCACCAAAATCAACGGGACTTTCCAAAATGTCGTAACA
ACTCCGCCCCATTGACGCAAATGGGCGGTAGGCGTGTACGGTGGGAGGTCTATATAAGCAGAGCTGGTTT
AGTGAACCGTCAGATCAGATCTTTGTCGATCCTACCATCCACTCGACACACCCGCCAGCGGCCGC
